>Addgene plasmid #245052 | BDNF mCherry | addgene full sequence | sequence record 487700 | Addgene NGS Result
CGTTACATAACTTACGGTAAATGGCCCGCCTGGCTGACCGCCCAACGACCCCCGCCCATTGACGTCAATA
ATGACGTATGTTCCCATAGTAACGCCAATAGGGACTTTCCATTGACGTCAATGGGTGGAGTATTTACGGT
AAACTGCCCACTTGGCAGTACATCAAGTGTATCATATGCCAAGTACGCCCCCTATTGACGTCAATGACGG
TAAATGGCCCGCCTGGCATTATGCCCAGTACATGACCTTATGGGACTTTCCTACTTGGCAGTACATCTAC
GTATTAGTCATCGCTATTACCATGGTGATGCGGTTTTGGCAGTACATCAATGGGCGTGGATAGCGGTTTG
ACTCACGGGGATTTCCAAGTCTCCACCCCATTGACGTCAATGGGAGTTTGTTTTGGCACCAAAATCAACG
GGACTTTCCAAAATGTCGTAACAACTCCGCCCCATTGACGCAAATGGGCGGTAGGCGTGTACGGTGGGAG
GTCTATATAAGCAGAGCTGGTTTAGTGAACCGTCAGATCCGCTAGCGCTACCGGACTCAGATCTCGAGCT
CAAGCTTCGAATTCGAGTGATGACCATCCTTTTCCTTACTATGGTTATTTCATACTTCGGTTGCATGAAG
GCTGCGCCCATGAAAGAAGCAAACGTCCACGGACAAGGCAACTTGGCCTACCCAGCTGTGCGGACCCATG
GGACTCTGGAGAGCGTGAATGGGCCCAGGGCAGGTTCGAGAGGTCTGACGACGACGTCCCTGGCTGACAC
TTTTGAGCACGTGATCGAAGAGCTGCTGGATGAGGACCAGAAGGTTCGGCCCAACGAAGAAAACCATAAG
GACGCGGACTTGTACACTTCCCGGGTGATGCTCAGCAGTCAAGTGCCTTTGGAGCCTCCTCTGCTCTTTC
TGCTGGAGGAATACAAAAATTACCTGGATGCCGCAAACATGTCTATGAGGGTTCGGCGCCACTCCGACCC
CGCCCGCCGTGGGGAGCTGAGCGTGTGTGACAGTATTAGCGAGTGGGTCACAGCGGCAGATAAAAAGACT
GCAGTGGACATGTCCGGTGGGACGGTCACAGTCCTGGAGAAAGTCCCGGTATCAAAAGGCCAACTGAAGC
AATATTTCTACGAGACCAAGTGTAATCCCATGGGTTACACGAAGGAAGGCTGCAGGGGCATAGACAAAAG
GCACTGGAACTCGCAATGCCGAACTACCCAATCGTATGTTCGGGCCCTTACTATGGATAGCAAAAAGAGA
ATTGGCTGGCGGTTCATAAGGATAGACACTTCCTGTGTATGTACACTGACCATTAAAAGGGGAAGAATGG
ATCCACCGGTCGCCACCATGGTGAGCAAGGGCGAGGAGGATAACATGGCCATCATCAAGGAGTTCATGCG
CTTCAAGGTGCACATGGAGGGCTCCGTGAACGGCCACGAGTTCGAGATCGAGGGCGAGGGCGAGGGCCGC
CCCTACGAGGGCACCCAGACCGCCAAGCTGAAGGTGACCAAGGGTGGCCCCCTGCCCTTCGCCTGGGACA
TCCTGTCCCCTCAGTTCATGTACGGCTCCAAGGCCTACGTGAAGCACCCCGCCGACATCCCCGACTACTT
GAAGCTGTCCTTCCCCGAGGGCTTCAAGTGGGAGCGCGTGATGAACTTCGAGGACGGCGGCGTGGTGACC
GTGACCCAGGACTCCTCCCTGCAGGACGGCGAGTTCATCTACAAGGTGAAGCTGCGCGGCACCAACTTCC
CCTCCGACGGCCCCGTAATGCAGAAGAAGACCATGGGCTGGGAGGCCTCCTCCGAGCGGATGTACCCCGA
GGACGGCGCCCTGAAGGGCGAGATCAAGCAGAGGCTGAAGCTGAAGGACGGCGGCCACTACGACGCTGAG
GTCAAGACCACCTACAAGGCCAAGAAGCCCGTGCAGCTGCCCGGCGCCTACAACGTCAACATCAAGTTGG
ACATCACCTCCCACAACGAGGACTACACCATCGTGGAACAGTACGAACGCGCCGAGGGCCGCCACTCCAC
CGGCGGCATGGACGAGCTGTACAAGTAAAGCGGCCGCGACTCTAGATCATAATCAGCCATACCACATTTG
TAGAGGTTTTACTTGCTTTAAAAAACCTCCCACACCTCCCCCTGAACCTGAAACATAAAATGAATGCAAT
TGTTGTTGTTAACTTGTTTATTGCAGCTTATAATGGTTACAAATAAAGCAATAGCATCACAAATTTCACA
AATAAAGCATTTTTTTCACTGCATTCTAGTTGTGGTTTGTCCAAACTCATCAATGTATCTTAAGGCGTAA
ATTGTAAGCGTTAATATTTTGTTAAAATTCGCGTTAAATTTTTGTTAAATCAGCTCATTTTTTAACCAAT
AGGCCGAAATCGGCAAAATCCCTTATAAATCAAAAGAATAGACCGAGATAGGGT
[37 nt withheld, positions 2435-2471]
AAAGAACGTGGACTCCAACGTCAAAGG
[49 nt withheld, positions 2499-2547]
T
[91 nt withheld, positions 2549-2639]
G
[124 nt withheld, positions 2641-2764]
CAGGTGGCACTTTTCGGGGAAATGTGCGCGGAACCCCTATTTGTTTATTTTTCTAAATACATTCAAATAT
GTATCCGCTCATGAGACAATAACCCTGATAAATGCTTCAATAATATTGAAAAAGGAAGAGTCCTGAGGCG
GAAAGAACCAGCTGTGGAATGTGTGTCAGTTAGGGTGTGGAAAGTCCCCAGGCTCCCCAGCAGGCAGAAG
TATGCAAAGCATGCATCTCAATTAGTCAGCAACCAGGTGTGGAAAGTCCCCAGGCTCCCCAGCAGGCAGA
AGTATGCAAAGCATGCATCTCAATTAGTCAGCAACCATAGTCCCGCCCCTAACTCCGCCCATCCCGCCCC
TAACTCCGCCCAGTTCCGCCCATTCTCCGCCCCATGGCTGACTAATTTTTTTTATTTATGCAGAGGCCGA
GGCCGCCTCGGCCTCTGAGCTATTCCAGAAGTAGTGAGGAGGCTTTTTTGGAGGCCTAGGCTTTTGCAAA
GATCGATCAAGAGACAGGATGAGGATCGTTTCGCATGATTGAACAAGATGGATTGCACGCAGGTTCTCCG
GCCGCTTGGGTGGAGAGGCTATTCGGCTATGACTGGGCACAACAGACAATCGGCTGCTCTGATGCCGCCG
TGTTCCGGCTGTCAGCGCAGGGGCGCCCGGTTCTTTTTGTCAAGACCGACCTGTCCGGTGCCCTGAATGA
ACTGCAAGACGAGGCAGCGCGGCTATCGTGGCTGGCCACGACGGGCGTTCCTTGCGCAGCTGTGCTCGAC
GTTGTCACTGAAGCGGGAAGGGACTGGCTGCTATTGGGCGAAGTGCCGGGGCAGGATCTCCTGTCATCTC
ACCTTGCTCCTGCCGAGAAAGTATCCATCATGGCTGATGCAATGCGGCGGCTGCATACGCTTGATCCGGC
TACCTGCCCATTCGACCACCAAGCGAAACATCGCATCGAGCGAGCACGTACTCGGATGGAAGCCGGTCTT
GTCGATCAGGATGATCTGGACGAAGAGCATCAGGGGCTCGCGCCAGCCGAACTGTTCGCCAGGCTCAAGG
CGAGCATGCCCGACGGCGAGGATCTCGTCGTGACCCATGGCGATGCCTGCTTGCCGAATATCATGGTGGA
AAATGGCCGCTTTTCTGGATTCATCGACTGTGGCCGGCTGGGTGTGGCGGACCGCTATCAGGACATAGCG
TTGGCTACCCGTGATATTGCTGAAGAGCTTGGCGGCGAATGGGCTGACCGCTTCCTCGTGCTTTACGGTA
TCGCCGCTCCCGATTCGCAGCGCATCGCCTTCTATCGCCTTCTTGACGAGTTCTTCTGAGCGGGACTCTG
GGGTTCGAAATGACCGACCAAGCGACGCCCAACCTGCCATCACGAGATTTCGATTCCACCGCCGCCTTCT
ATGAAAGGTTGGGCTTCGGAATCGTTTTCCGGGACGCCGGCTGGATGATCCTCCAGCGCGGGGATCTCAT
GCTGGAGTTCTTCGCCCACCCTAGGGGGAGGCTAACTGAAACACGGAAGGAGACAATACCGGAAGGAACC
CGCGCTATGACGGCAATAAAAAGACAGAATAAAACGCACGGTGTTGGGTCGTTTGTTCATAAACGCGGGG
TTCGGTCCCAGGGCTGGCACTCTGTCGATACCCCACCGAGACCCCATTGGGGCCAATACGCCCGCGTTTC
TTCCTTTTCCCCACCCCACCCCCCAAGTTCGGGTGAAGGCCCAGGGCTCGCAGCCAACGTCGGGGCGGCA
GGCCCTGCCATAGCCTCAGGTTACTCATATATACTTTAGATTGATTTAAAACTTCATTTTTAATTTAAAA
GGATCTAGGTGAAGATCCTTTTTGATAATCTCATGACCAAAATCCCTTAACGTGAGTTTTCGTTCCACTG
AGCGTCAGACCCCGTAGAAAAGATCAAAGGATCTTCTTGAGATCCTTTTTTTCTGCGCGTAATCTGCTGC
TTGCAAACAAAAAAACCACCGCTACCAGCGGTGGTTTGTTTGCCGGATCAAGAGCTACCAACTCTTTTTC
CGAAGGTAACTGGCTTCAGCAGAGCGCAGATACCAAATACTGTTCTTCTAGTGTAGCCGTAGTTAGGCCA
CCACTTCAAGAACTCTGTAGCACCGCCTACATACCTCGCTCTGCTAATCCTGTTACCAGTGGCTGCTGCC
AGTGGCGATAAGTCGTGTCTTACCGGGTTGGACTCAAGACGATAGTTACCGGATAAGGCGCAGCGGTCGG
GCTGAACGGGGGGTTCGTGCACACAGCCCAGCTTGGAGCGAACGACCTACACCGAACTGAGATACCTACA
GCGTGAGCTATGAGAAAGCGCCACGCTTCCCGAAGGGAGAAAGGCGGACAGGTATCCGGTAAGCGGCAGG
GTCGGAACAGGAGAGCGCACGAGGGAGCTTCCAGGGGGAAACGCCTGGTATCTTTATAGTCCTGTCGGGT
TTCGCCACCTCTGACTTGAGCGTCGATTTTTGTGATGCTCGTCAGGGGGGCGGAGCCTATGGAAAAACGC
CAGCAACGCGGCCTTTTTACGGTTCCTGGCCTTTTGCTGGCCTTTTGCTCACATGTTCTTTCCTGCGTTA
TCCCCTGATTCTGTGGATAACCGTATTACCGCCATGCATTAGTTATTAATAGTAATCAATTACGGGGTCA
TTAGTTCATAGCCCATATATGGAGTTCCG
Features (pLannotate 1.2.2; 16 found; start..end, strand, type, name):
      1..304     +  enhancer       CMV enhancer: human cytomegalovirus immediate early enhancer
    305..508     +  promoter       CMV promoter: human cytomegalovirus (CMV) immediate early promoter
    531..574     +  misc_feature   MCS (fragment): multiple cloning site
    580..1326    +  CDS            Bdnf: BDNF_RAT - Experimental evidence at transcript level: Swiss-Prot protein existence level 2. [BDNF precursor form]: Important signaling molecule that activates signaling cascades downstream of NTRK2. Activates signaling cascades via the heterodimeric receptor formed by NGFR and SORCS2. Signaling via NGFR and SORCS2 plays a role in synaptic plasticity and long-term depression (LTD). Binding to NGFR and SORCS2 promotes neuronal apoptosis. Promotes neuronal growth cone collapse. From Rattus norvegicus (Rat).
   1348..2055    +  CDS            mCherry: mCherry is a basic (constitutively fluorescent) red fluorescent protein published in 2004, derived from Discosoma sp.. It is reported to be a very rapidly-maturing monomer with low acid sensitivity.
   2075..2158    +  CDS            large T antigen (fragment): large T antigen from SV40 (simian virus 40)
   2181..2302    +  polyA_signal   SV40 poly(A) signal: SV40 polyadenylation signal
   2336..2764    -  rep_origin     f1 ori (sequence partly withheld): f1 bacteriophage origin of replication; arrow indicates direction of (+) strand synthesis
   2791..2895    +  promoter       AmpR promoter: bla
   2897..3254    +  promoter       SV40 promoter: SV40 enhancer and early promoter
   3289..4083    +  CDS            NeoR/KanR: aminoglycoside phosphotransferase from Tn5; aph(3')-II (or nptII); confers resistance to neomycin, kanamycin, and G418 (Geneticin®)
   4104..4256    +  CDS            ble (fragment): BLE_KLEPN - Experimental evidence at protein level: Swiss-Prot protein existence level 1. Binding protein with a strong affinity to the bleomycin family of antibiotics. Binds to CL990; an antimitotic-antibiotic compound. From Klebsiella pneumoniae.
   4315..4362    +  polyA_signal   HSV TK poly(A) signal: herpes simplex virus thymidine kinase polyadenylation signal (Cole and Stacy, 1985)
   4453..4469    -  polyA_signal   bGH poly(A) signal (fragment): bovine growth hormone polyadenylation signal
   4691..5279    +  rep_origin     ori: high-copy-number ColE1/pMB1/pBR322/pUC origin of replication
   5394..5453    +  enhancer       CMV enhancer (fragment): human cytomegalovirus immediate early enhancer
