[The description below was written by a language model from this plasmid's Addgene catalogue record and pLannotate feature annotations shown in this document.]
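Description:
BDNF mCherry is a mammalian expression plasmid built on an N1-type backbone, in which brain-derived neurotrophic factor (BDNF) is fused at its C terminus to the monomeric red fluorescent protein mCherry. Expression is driven by the human cytomegalovirus immediate early enhancer and promoter, followed by a remnant of the multiple cloning site, the roughly 750 nt BDNF open reading frame, a short linker and the mCherry coding sequence, and is terminated by the SV40 polyadenylation signal. Placing the tag at the C terminus leaves the N-terminal end of the BDNF precursor free, which is where a secreted protein's signal sequence normally sits. This is consistent with the recorded purpose of routing the fusion into the regulated secretory pathway. The catalogue lists the insert as mouse, whereas the automated annotation matched the coding sequence to the rat BDNF entry. The record does not resolve this discrepancy, and the cloning sites used are not recorded.

The plasmid is about 5.5 kb and is propagated in E. coli at high copy from a ColE1/pUC-type origin, with an f1 origin also present. Selection relies on a single NeoR/KanR (Tn5 aminoglycoside phosphotransferase) gene placed behind tandem bacterial (bla) and SV40 early promoters and followed by the HSV TK polyadenylation signal. This arrangement gives kanamycin resistance in bacteria and can give G418 resistance in transfected mammalian cells. The short large T antigen, ble and bGH poly(A) fragments in the feature table appear to be backbone remnants or partial annotation matches rather than functional elements.

According to the record, the construct is used as a fluorescent marker of secretory granules in mammalian cells.
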