Addgene plasmid #245052: BDNF mCherry
Purpose: Mammalian secretory granule marker using BDNF mCherry marker
Depositing lab: Thomas Martin. Depositing organization: University of Wisconsin, Madison.
Backbone
  Vector backbone: N1
  Vector type: Mammalian Expression
Growth in bacteria
  Bacterial resistance: Kanamycin, 50 μg/mL
  Growth temperature: 37°C
  Growth strain: DH5alpha
  Copy number: High Copy
Gene/Insert
  Gene/Insert name: BDNF
  Species: M. musculus (mouse)
  Entrez Gene: BDNF (a.k.a. ANON2, BULN2)
  Tag / fusion protein: mCherry (C terminal on insert)
  Cloning method: Restriction Enzyme; 5′ cloning site Unknown (unknown if destroyed)
Terms and licenses: Academic/Nonprofit Terms; Industry Terms: Not Available to Industry
How to cite: BDNF mCherry was a gift from Thomas Martin (Addgene plasmid # 245052 ; http://n2t.net/addgene:245052 ; RRID:Addgene_245052)
